Addgene plasmid #239821: pCSCG-TM(CD94)-Fc-pST3Gal1 WT
Purpose: Displays Fc-fusion pST3Gal1 WT on mammalian cell surface via transmembrane domain of CD94
Depositing lab: Sriram Neelamegham. Depositing organization: University at Buffalo (SUNY Buffalo). Publication: Mammalian Cell Surface Display for High-Throughput Protein Engineering of Glycosyltransferases. Hombu R, Neelamegham S. Small. 2025 May 26:e2502318. doi: 10.1002/smll.202502318. PubMed 40417887.
Backbone
  Vector backbone: pCSCG
  Backbone size w/o insert (bp): 7772
  Total vector size (bp): 9428
  Vector type: Mammalian Expression, Lentiviral
Growth in bacteria
  Bacterial resistance: Ampicillin, 100 μg/mL
  Growth temperature: 37°C
  Growth strain: NEB Stable
  Copy number: High Copy
Gene/Insert
  Gene/Insert name: TM(CD94)-Fc-pST3Gal1 WT (alt name: TM(CD94)-PS1)
  Species: H. sapiens (human); pig
  Insert size (bp): 1656
  Mutation: amino acids 1-59 of pST3Gal1 were deleted
  Promoter: CMV promoter
  Tag / fusion protein: human IgG1 Fc region (N terminal on insert)
  Cloning method: Gibson Cloning
  Sequencing primers: 5′ CGCAAATGGGCGGTAGGCGTG; 3′ CAGCATTGGTAGCTGCTGTA
Resource information
  A portion of this plasmid was derived from a plasmid made by: Sriram Neelamegham (Addgene #228819)
Terms and licenses: Academic/Nonprofit Terms; Industry Terms: Not Available to Industry
Depositor comments: Insert size includes N-terminal TM and Fc portion. TM(CD94)-Fc-pST3Gal1 WT shows enzymatic activity for acceptor substrates on mammalian cell surface. Please visit https://doi.org/10.21203/rs.3.rs-5004188/v1 for the preprint.
How to cite: pCSCG-TM(CD94)-Fc-pST3Gal1 WT was a gift from Sriram Neelamegham (Addgene plasmid # 239821 ; http://n2t.net/addgene:239821 ; RRID:Addgene_239821)
