[The description below was written by a language model from this plasmid's Addgene catalogue record and pLannotate feature annotations shown in this document.]
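Description:
pCSCG-TM(CD94)-Fc-pST3Gal1 WT is a roughly 9.4 kb HIV-1-based lentiviral transfer and mammalian expression plasmid built on the pCSCG backbone. It is propagated in E. coli through a high-copy ColE1/pUC-type origin with ampicillin resistance (AmpR), and it also carries an f1 origin. The backbone also contains an SV40/EM7-driven bleomycin/Zeocin resistance cassette (BleoR) with an SV40 poly(A). This cassette lies downstream of the 3' LTR, outside the packaged region, so it would not be carried into transduced cells. The viral portion begins with a CMV enhancer/promoter fused to a truncated 5' LTR, which drives genomic RNA production in packaging cells. It continues with the Ψ packaging signal, a partial gag sequence and the Rev response element. A nef-derived fragment, a second truncated LTR and a bGH polyadenylation signal close the unit.

Between the LTRs, an internal CMV enhancer/promoter drives a 1,656 bp chimeric open reading frame. It starts with a short segment of human CD94 (KLRD1) that supplies the transmembrane domain. This is followed by the human IgG1 Fc region and then porcine ST3Gal1 lacking amino acids 1–59. ST3Gal1 is a β-galactoside α2,3-sialyltransferase that sialylates Galβ1-3GalNAc (core 1 O-glycan) acceptors. The N-terminal placement of the membrane segment is consistent with type II anchoring, which would put the Fc and catalytic domain on the outside of the cell. A partial TEV protease site is annotated just after the enzyme.

The stated purpose is to display the wild-type Fc-fused enzyme on the mammalian cell surface. The depositor notes that it is enzymatically active there toward acceptor substrates. The associated work concerns mammalian cell surface display for high-throughput glycosyltransferase engineering.
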