Features (pLannotate 1.2.2; 31 found; start..end, strand, type, name):
     28..80      -  misc_feature   bom (fragment): basis of mobility region from pBR322
    235..614     +  enhancer       CMV enhancer: human cytomegalovirus immediate early enhancer
    615..814     +  promoter       CMV promoter: human cytomegalovirus (CMV) immediate early promoter
    832..1012    +  LTR            5' LTR (truncated): truncated 5' long terminal repeat (LTR) from HIV-1
   1059..1184    +  misc_feature   HIV-1 Ψ: packaging signal of human immunodeficiency virus type 1
   1168..1531    +  CDS            HIV-1 gag (fragment): gag protein from human immunodeficiency virus 1; gag
   1677..1910    +  misc_feature   RRE: The Rev response element (RRE) of HIV-1 allows for Rev-dependent mRNA export from the nucleus to the cytoplasm.
   2287..2388    +  CDS            Rev (fragment): human immunodeficiency virus 1 (HIV-1) Rev protein; rev; enhances nuclear export of unspliced and incompletely spliced viral mRNAs
   2463..2766    +  enhancer       CMV enhancer: human cytomegalovirus immediate early enhancer
   2767..2970    +  promoter       CMV promoter: human cytomegalovirus (CMV) immediate early promoter
   3008..3106    +  CDS            KLRD1 (fragment): KLRD1_HUMAN - Also known as CD94. Experimental evidence at protein level: Swiss-Prot protein existence level 1. (Microbial infection) Upon SARS-CoV-2 infection, may contribute to functional exhaustion of cytotoxic NK cells and CD8- positive T cells (PubMed:32859121). On NK cells, may recognize HLA-E in complex with SARS-CoV-2 S/Spike protein S1-derived peptide (LQPRTFLL) expressed on the surface of lung epithelial cells, inducing NK cell exhaustion and dampening antiviral immune surveillance (PubMed:32859121). From Homo sapiens (Human).
   3107..3766    +  CDS            IGHG1 (fragment): IGHG1_HUMAN - Experimental evidence at protein level: Swiss-Prot protein existence level 1. Constant region of immunoglobulin heavy chains. Immunoglobulins, also known as antibodies, are membrane-bound or secreted glycoproteins produced by B lymphocytes. In the recognition phase of humoral immunity, the membrane-bound immunoglobulins serve as receptors which, upon binding of a specific antigen, trigger the clonal expansion and differentiation of B lymphocytes into immunoglobulins- secreting plasma cells. Secreted immunoglobulins mediate the effector phase of humoral immunity, which results in
   3812..4663    +  CDS            ST3GAL1 (fragment): SIA4A_PIG - Also known as SIAT4A. Experimental evidence at protein level: Swiss-Prot protein existence level 1. A beta-galactoside alpha2-3 sialyltransferase involved in terminal sialylation of glycoproteins and glycolipids (PubMed:19820709, PubMed:8288606). Catalyzes the transfer of sialic acid (N-acetyl- neuraminic acid; Neu5Ac) from the nucleotide sugar donor CMP-Neu5Ac onto acceptor Galbeta-(1->3)-GalNAc-terminated glycoconjugates through an alpha2-3 linkage (PubMed:19820709, PubMed:8288606). Adds sialic acid to the core 1 O-glycan, Galbeta-(1->3)-GalNAc-O-Ser/Thr, which is a major structu
   4678..4696    +  CDS            TEV site (fragment): tobacco etch virus (TEV) protease recognition and cleavage site
   4713..5222    +  CDS            nef (fragment): NEF_HV1LA - Experimental evidence at protein level: Swiss-Prot protein existence level 1. Extracellular Nef protein targets CD4(+) T-lymphocytes for apoptosis by interacting with CXCR4 surface receptors. From Human immunodeficiency virus type 1 group M subtype B (isolate Lai) (HIV-1).
   5229..5409    +  LTR            5' LTR (truncated): truncated 5' long terminal repeat (LTR) from HIV-1
   5441..5665    +  polyA_signal   bGH poly(A) signal: bovine growth hormone polyadenylation signal
   5669..5690    +  promoter       SV40 promoter (fragment): SV40 enhancer and early promoter
   5711..6139    +  rep_origin     f1 ori (sequence partly withheld): f1 bacteriophage origin of replication; arrow indicates direction of (+) strand synthesis
   6153..6482    +  promoter       SV40 promoter: SV40 enhancer and early promoter
   6530..6577    +  promoter       EM7 promoter: synthetic bacterial promoter&nbsp
   6596..6970    +  CDS            BleoR: antibiotic-binding protein; Sh ble from Streptoalloteichus hindustanus; confers resistance to bleomycin, phleomycin, and Zeocin™
   6980..7105    +  CDS            ble (fragment): BLE_KLEPN - Experimental evidence at protein level: Swiss-Prot protein existence level 1. Binding protein with a strong affinity to the bleomycin family of antibiotics. Binds to CL990; an antimitotic-antibiotic compound. From Klebsiella pneumoniae.
   7100..7221    +  polyA_signal   SV40 poly(A) signal: SV40 polyadenylation signal
   7294..7310    -  protein_bind   lac operator: The lac repressor binds to the lac operator to inhibit transcription in E. coli. This inhibition can be relieved by adding lactose or isopropyl-β-D-thiogalactopyranoside (IPTG). lac repressor encoded by lacI
   7318..7348    -  promoter       lac promoter: promoter for the E. coli lac operon
   7363..7384    -  protein_bind   CAP binding site: CAP binding activates transcription in the presence of cAMP. E. coli catabolite activator protein
   7397..7489    -  CDS            lacI (fragment): lac repressor; lacI; The lac repressor binds to the lac operator to inhibit transcription in E. coli. This inhibition can be relieved by adding lactose or isopropyl-β-D-thiogalactopyranoside (IPTG).
   7672..8260    -  rep_origin     ori: high-copy-number ColE1/pMB1/pBR322/pUC origin of replication
   8431..9291    -  CDS            AmpR: β-lactamase; bla; confers resistance to ampicillin, carbenicillin, and related antibiotics
   9292..9396    -  promoter       AmpR promoter: bla
>Addgene plasmid #239821 | pCSCG-TM(CD94)-Fc-pST3Gal1 WT | addgene full sequence | sequence record 483023 | Addgene NGS Result
GACGGATCGGGAGATCTCCCGATCCCCTATGGTGCACTCTCAGTACAATCTGCTCTGATGCCGCATAGTT
AAGCCAGTATCTGCTCCCTGCTTGTGTGTTGGAGGTCGCTGAGTAGTGCGCGAGCAAAATTTAAGCTACA
ACAAGGCAAGGCTTGACCGACAATTGCATGAAGAATCTGCTTAGGGTTAGGCGTTTTGCGCTGCTTCGCG
ATGTACGGGCCAGATATACGCGTTGACATTGATTATTGACTAGTTATTAATAGTAATCAATTACGGGGTC
ATTAGTTCATAGCCCATATATGGAGTTCCGCGTTACATAACTTACGGTAAATGGCCCGCCTGGCTGACCG
CCCAACGACCCCCGCCCATTGACGTCAATAATGACGTATGTTCCCATAGTAACGCCAATAGGGACTTTCC
ATTGACGTCAATGGGTGGAGTATTTACGGTAAACTGCCCACTTGGCAGTACATCAAGTGTATCATATGCC
AAGTACGCCCCCTATTGACGTCAATGACGGTAAATGGCCCGCCTGGCATTATGCCCAGTACATGACCTTA
TGGGACTTTCCTACTTGGCAGTACATCTACGTATTAGTCATCGCTATTACCATGGTGATGCGGTTTTGGC
AGTACATCAATGGGCGTGGATAGCGGTTTGACTCACGGGGATTTCCAAGTCTCCACCCCATTGACGTCAA
TGGGAGTTTGTTTTGGCACCAAAATCAACGGGACTTTCCAAAATGTCGTAACAACTCCGCCCCATTGACG
CAAATGGGCGGTAGGCGTGTACGGTGGGAGGTCTATATAAGCAGCGCGTTTTGCCTGTACTGGGTCTCTC
TGGTTAGACCAGATCTGAGCCTGGGAGCTCTCTGGCTAACTAGGGAACCCACTGCTTAAGCCTCAATAAA
GCTTGCCTTGAGTGCTTCAAGTAGTGTGTGCCCGTCTGTTGTGTGACTCTGGTAACTAGAGATCCCTCAG
ACCCTTTTAGTCAGTGTGGAAAATCTCTAGCAGTGGCGCCCGAACAGGGACTTGAAAGCGAAAGGGAAAC
CAGAGGAGCTCTCTCGACGCAGGACTCGGCTTGCTGAAGCGCGCACGGCAAGAGGCGAGGGGCGGCGACT
GGTGAGTACGCCAAAAATTTTGACTAGCGGAGGCTAGAAGGAGAGAGATGGGTGCGAGAGCGTCAGTATT
AAGCGGGGGAGAATTAGATCGCGATGGGAAAAAATTCGGTTAAGGCCAGGGGGAAAGAAAAAATATAAAT
TAAAACATATAGTATGGGCAAGCAGGGAGCTAGAACGATTCGCAGTTAATCCTGGCCTGTTAGAAACATC
AGAAGGCTGTAGACAAATACTGGGACAGCTACAACCATCCCTTCAGACAGGATCAGAAGAACTTAGATCA
TTATATAATACAGTAGCAACCCTCTATTGTGTGCATCAAAGGATAGAGATAAAAGACACCAAGGAAGCTT
TAGACAAGATAGAGGAAGAGCAAAACAAAAGTAAGACCACCGCACAGCAAGCGGCCGCTGATCTTCAGAC
CTGGAGGAGGAGATATGAGGGACAATTGGAGAAGTGAATTATATAAATATAAAGTAGTAAAAATTGAACC
ATTAGGAGTAGCACCCACCAAGGCAAAGAGAAGAGTGGTGCAGAGAGAAAAAAGAGCAGTGGGAATAGGA
GCTTTGTTCCTTGGGTTCTTGGGAGCAGCAGGAAGCACTATGGGCGCAGCGTCAATGACGCTGACGGTAC
AGGCCAGACAATTATTGTCTGGTATAGTGCAGCAGCAGAACAATTTGCTGAGGGCTATTGAGGCGCAACA
GCATCTGTTGCAACTCACAGTCTGGGGCATCAAGCAGCTCCAGGCAAGAATCCTGGCTGTGGAAAGATAC
CTAAAGGATCAACAGCTCCTGGGGATTTGGGGTTGCTCTGGAAAACTCATTTGCACCACTGCTGTGCCTT
GGAATGCTAGTTGGAGTAATAAATCTCTGGAACAGATTTGGAATCACACGACCTGGATGGAGTGGGACAG
AGAAATTAACAATTACACAAGCTTAATACACTCCTTAATTGAAGAATCGCAAAACCAGCAAGAAAAGAAT
GAACAAGAATTATTGGAATTAGATAAATGGGCAAGTTTGTGGAATTGGTTTAACATAACAAATTGGCTGT
GGTATATAAAATTATTCATAATGATAGTAGGAGGCTTGGTAGGTTTAAGAATAGTTTTTGCTGTACTTTC
TATAGTGAATAGAGTTAGGCAGGGATATTCACCATTATCGTTTCAGACCCACCTCCCAACCCCGAGGGGA
CCCGACAGGCCCGAAGGAATAGAAGAAGAAGGTGGAGAGAGAGACAGAGACAGATCCATTCGATTAGTGA
ACGGATCCCCCGGGCTGCAGGAATTCGATTAATAGTAATCAATTACGGGGTCATTAGTTCATAGCCCATA
TATGGAGTTCCGCGTTACATAACTTACGGTAAATGGCCCGCCTGGCTGACCGCCCAACGACCCCCGCCCA
TTGACGTCAATAATGACGTATGTTCCCATAGTAACGCCAATAGGGACTTTCCATTGACGTCAATGGGTGG
AGTATTTACGGTAAACTGCCCACTTGGCAGTACATCAAGTGTATCATATGCCAAGTACGCCCCCTATTGA
CGTCAATGACGGTAAATGGCCCGCCTGGCATTATGCCCAGTACATGACCTTATGGGACTTTCCTACTTGG
CAGTACATCTACGTATTAGTCATCGCTATTACCATGGTGATGCGGTTTTGGCAGTACATCAATGGGCGTG
GATAGCGGTTTGACTCACGGGGATTTCCAAGTCTCCACCCCATTGACGTCAATGGGAGTTTGTTTTGGCA
CCAAAATCAACGGGACTTTCCAAAATGTCGTAACAACTCCGCCCCATTGACGCAAATGGGCGGTAGGCGT
GTACGGTGGGAGGTCTATATAAGCAGAGCTGGTTTAGTGAACCGTCAGATCCGCTAGCGCCGCCACCATG
GCAGTGTTTAAGACCACTCTGTGGAGGACCGGTTTAATTTCTGGGACCTTAGGGATAATATGCCTTTCGT
TGATGGCTACGTTGGGAATTTTGTTGTCTAGAACATGCCCACCGTGCCCAGCACCTGAACTCGCGGGGGC
ACCGTCAGTCTTCCTCTTCCCCCCAAAACCCAAGGACACCCTCATGATCTCCCGGACCCCTGAGGTCACA
TGCGTGGTGGTGGACGTGAGCCACGAAGACCCTGAGGTCAAGTTCAACTGGTACGTGGACGGCGTGGAGG
TGCATAATGCCAAGACAAAGCCGCGGGAGGAGCAGTACAACAGCACGTACCGTGTGGTCAGCGTCCTCAC
CGTCCTGCACCAGGACTGGCTGAATGGCAAGGAGTACAAGTGCAAGGTCTCCAACAAAGCCCTCCCAGCC
CCCATCGAGAAAACCATCTCCAAAGCCAAAGGGCAGCCCCGAGAACCACAGGTGTACACCCTGCCCCCAT
CCCGGGATGAGCTGACCAAGAACCAGGTCAGCCTGACCTGCCTGGTCAAAGGCTTCTATCCCAGCGACAT
CGCCGTGGAGTGGGAGAGCAATGGGCAGCCGGAGAACAACTACAAGACCACGCCTCCCGTGCTGGACTCC
GACGGCTCCTTCTTCCTCTACAGCAAGCTCACCGTGGACAAGAGCAGGTGGCAGCAGGGGAACGTCTTCT
CATGCTCCGTGATGCATGAGGCTCTGCACAACCACTACACGCAGAAGAGCCTCTCCCTGTCTCCGGGTAA
AGGTAGCGGCTCTGGTAGCGGTTCCGGCTCTCGCCCGTGCACCTGTACCCGCTGCATCGAGGAGCAGCGC
GTTAGCGCGTGGTTTGATGAACGTTTCAATCGCAGCATGCAGCCGCTGTTAACCGCGAAAAATGCGCATC
TGGAAGAAGATACCTATAAATGGTGGTTACGCCTGCAGCGTGAGAAACAGCCAAACAACCTGAATGATAC
GATCCGCGAGCTCTTCCAAGTGGTGCCGGGCAACGTTGATCCGCTGCTGGAAAAACGCTTAGTGTCTTGT
CGCCGCTGCGCCGTGGTGGGCAACTCTGGTAACCTGAAAGAAAGCTACTATGGCCCGCAGATTGACAGCC
ATGACTTCGTTCTGCGTATGAACAAAGCGCCGACCGAAGGTTTTGAGGCGGATGTTGGTAGCAAAACCAC
GCATCATTTTGTTTATCCGGAAAGCTTCCGTGAATTAGCGCAAGAAGTGAGCATGATTCTGGTACCGTTT
AAAACGACCGATCTGGAATGGGTGATTTCTGCCACGACCACGGGCCGTATTTCTCATACGTATGTTCCGG
TGCCGGCGAAAATCAAAGTGAAGAAAGAAAAAATTCTGATCTATCACCCGGCGTTTATTAAATATGTGTT
TGATCGCTGGCTGCAGGGCCACGGTCGTTATCCGTCTACGGGCATCCTGAGCGTGATTTTTAGCCTGCAT
ATTTGTGACGAGGTCGACCTGTACGGTTTTGGCGCCGATTCTAAAGGTAACTGGCACCATTATTGGGAAA
ACAATCCATCTGCGGGTGCGTTTCGCAAGACCGGCGTTCATGATGGTGATTTCGAGTCTAATGTTACCAC
CATCCTGGCGAGCATTAACAAAATTCGTATTTTCAAAGGTCGTTGACCTGCAGGTTCGAAAACCTGTACT
TCCAGGGCCATCACCATCACCATCACTGACTCGAGACCTAGAAAAACATGGAGCAATCACAAGTAGCAAT
ACAGCAGCTACCAATGCTGATTGTGCCTGGCTAGAAGCACAAGAGGAGGAGGAGGTGGGTTTTCCAGTCA
CACCTCAGGTACCTTTAAGACCAATGACTTACAAGGCAGCTGTAGATCTTAGCCACTTTTTAAAAGAAAA
GGGGGGACTGGAAGGGCTAATTCACTCCCAACGAAGACAAGATATCCTTGATCTGTGGATCTACCACACA
CAAGGCTACTTCCCTGATTGGCAGAACTACACACCAGGGCCAGGGATCAGATATCCACTGACCTTTGGAT
GGTGCTACAAGCTAGTACCAGTTGAGCAAGAGAAGGTAGAAGAAGCCAATGAAGGAGAGAACACCCGCTT
GTTACACCCTGTGAGCCTGCATGGGATGGATGACCCGGAGAGAGAAGTATTAGAGTGGAGGTTTGACAGC
CGCCTAGCATTTCATCACATGGCCCGAGAGCTGCATCCGGACTGTACTGGGTCTCTCTGGTTAGACCAGA
TCTGAGCCTGGGAGCTCTCTGGCTAACTAGGGAACCCACTGCTTAAGCCTCAATAAAGCTTGCCTTGAGT
GCTTCAAGTAGTGTGTGCCCGTCTGTTGTGTGACTCTGGTAACTAGAGATCCCTCAGACCCTTTTAGTCA
GTGTGGAAAATCTCTAGCAGGGCCCGTTTAAACCCGCTGATCAGCCTCGACTGTGCCTTCTAGTTGCCAG
CCATCTGTTGTTTGCCCCTCCCCCGTGCCTTCCTTGACCCTGGAAGGTGCCACTCCCACTGTCCTTTCCT
AATAAAATGAGGAAATTGCATCGCATTGTCTGAGTAGGTGTCATTCTATTCTGGGGGGTGGGGTGGGGCA
GGACAGCAAGGGGGAGGATTGGGAAGACAATAGCAGGCATGCTGGGGATGCGGTGGGCTCTATGGCTTCT
GAGGCGGAAAGAACCAGCTGGGGCTCTAGGGGGTATCCCC
[124 nt withheld, positions 5711-5834]
C
[91 nt withheld, positions 5836-5926]
A
[49 nt withheld, positions 5928-5976]
CCTTTGACGTTGGAGTCCACGTTCTTT
[37 nt withheld, positions 6004-6040]
ACCCTATCTCGGTCTATTCTTTTGATTTATAAGGGATTTTGCCGATTTCGGCCTATTGGTTAAAAAATGA
GCTGATTTAACAAAAATTTAACGCGAATTAATTCTGTGGAATGTGTGTCAGTTAGGGTGTGGAAAGTCCC
CAGGCTCCCCAGCAGGCAGAAGTATGCAAAGCATGCATCTCAATTAGTCAGCAACCAGGTGTGGAAAGTC
CCCAGGCTCCCCAGCAGGCAGAAGTATGCAAAGCATGCATCTCAATTAGTCAGCAACCATAGTCCCGCCC
CTAACTCCGCCCATCCCGCCCCTAACTCCGCCCAGTTCCGCCCATTCTCCGCCCCATGGCTGACTAATTT
TTTTTATTTATGCAGAGGCCGAGGCCGCCTCTGCCTCTGAGCTATTCCAGAAGTAGTGAGGAGGCTTTTT
TGGAGGCCTAGGCTTTTGCAAAAAGCTCCCGGGAGCTTGTATATCCATTTTCGGATCTGATCAGCACGTG
TTGACAATTAATCATCGGCATAGTATATCGGCATAGTATAATACGACAAGGTGAGGAACTAAACCATGGC
CAAGTTGACCAGTGCCGTTCCGGTGCTCACCGCGCGCGACGTCGCCGGAGCGGTCGAGTTCTGGACCGAC
CGGCTCGGGTTCTCCCGGGACTTCGTGGAGGACGACTTCGCCGGTGTGGTCCGGGACGACGTGACCCTGT
TCATCAGCGCGGTCCAGGACCAGGTGGTGCCGGACAACACCCTGGCCTGGGTGTGGGTGCGCGGCCTGGA
CGAGCTGTACGCCGAGTGGTCGGAGGTCGTGTCCACGAACTTCCGGGACGCCTCCGGGCCGGCCATGACC
GAGATCGGCGAGCAGCCGTGGGGGCGGGAGTTCGCCCTGCGCGACCCGGCCGGCAACTGCGTGCACTTCG
TGGCCGAGGAGCAGGACTGACACGTGCTACGAGATTTCGATTCCACCGCCGCCTTCTATGAAAGGTTGGG
CTTCGGAATCGTTTTCCGGGACGCCGGCTGGATGATCCTCCAGCGCGGGGATCTCATGCTGGAGTTCTTC
GCCCACCCCAACTTGTTTATTGCAGCTTATAATGGTTACAAATAAAGCAATAGCATCACAAATTTCACAA
ATAAAGCATTTTTTTCACTGCATTCTAGTTGTGGTTTGTCCAAACTCATCAATGTATCTTATCATGTCTG
TATACCGTCGACCTCTAGCTAGAGCTTGGCGTAATCATGGTCATAGCTGTTTCCTGTGTGAAATTGTTAT
CCGCTCACAATTCCACACAACATACGAGCCGGAAGCATAAAGTGTAAAGCCTGGGGTGCCTAATGAGTGA
GCTAACTCACATTAATTGCGTTGCGCTCACTGCCCGCTTTCCAGTCGGGAAACCTGTCGTGCCAGCTGCA
TTAATGAATCGGCCAACGCGCGGGGAGAGGCGGTTTGCGTATTGGGCGCTCTTCCGCTTCCTCGCTCACT
GACTCGCTGCGCTCGGTCGTTCGGCTGCGGCGAGCGGTATCAGCTCACTCAAAGGCGGTAATACGGTTAT
CCACAGAATCAGGGGATAACGCAGGAAAGAACATGTGAGCAAAAGGCCAGCAAAAGGCCAGGAACCGTAA
AAAGGCCGCGTTGCTGGCGTTTTTCCATAGGCTCCGCCCCCCTGACGAGCATCACAAAAATCGACGCTCA
AGTCAGAGGTGGCGAAACCCGACAGGACTATAAAGATACCAGGCGTTTCCCCCTGGAAGCTCCCTCGTGC
GCTCTCCTGTTCCGACCCTGCCGCTTACCGGATACCTGTCCGCCTTTCTCCCTTCGGGAAGCGTGGCGCT
TTCTCATAGCTCACGCTGTAGGTATCTCAGTTCGGTGTAGGTCGTTCGCTCCAAGCTGGGCTGTGTGCAC
GAACCCCCCGTTCAGCCCGACCGCTGCGCCTTATCCGGTAACTATCGTCTTGAGTCCAACCCGGTAAGAC
ACGACTTATCGCCACTGGCAGCAGCCACTGGTAACAGGATTAGCAGAGCGAGGTATGTAGGCGGTGCTAC
AGAGTTCTTGAAGTGGTGGCCTAACTACGGCTACACTAGAAGAACAGTATTTGGTATCTGCGCTCTGCTG
AAGCCAGTTACCTTCGGAAAAAGAGTTGGTAGCTCTTGATCCGGCAAACAAACCACCGCTGGTAGCGGTG
GTTTTTTTGTTTGCAAGCAGCAGATTACGCGCAGAAAAAAAGGATCTCAAGAAGATCCTTTGATCTTTTC
TACGGGGTCTGACGCTCAGTGGAACGAAAACTCACGTTAAGGGATTTTGGTCATGAGATTATCAAAAAGG
ATCTTCACCTAGATCCTTTTAAATTAAAAATGAAGTTTTAAATCAATCTAAAGTATATATGAGTAAACTT
GGTCTGACAGTTACCAATGCTTAATCAGTGAGGCACCTATCTCAGCGATCTGTCTATTTCGTTCATCCAT
AGTTGCCTGACTCCCCGTCGTGTAGATAACTACGATACGGGAGGGCTTACCATCTGGCCCCAGTGCTGCA
ATGATACCGCGAGACCCACGCTCACCGGCTCCAGATTTATCAGCAATAAACCAGCCAGCCGGAAGGGCCG
AGCGCAGAAGTGGTCCTGCAACTTTATCCGCCTCCATCCAGTCTATTAATTGTTGCCGGGAAGCTAGAGT
AAGTAGTTCGCCAGTTAATAGTTTGCGCAACGTTGTTGCCATTGCTACAGGCATCGTGGTGTCACGCTCG
TCGTTTGGTATGGCTTCATTCAGCTCCGGTTCCCAACGATCAAGGCGAGTTACATGATCCCCCATGTTGT
GCAAAAAAGCGGTTAGCTCCTTCGGTCCTCCGATCGTTGTCAGAAGTAAGTTGGCCGCAGTGTTATCACT
CATGGTTATGGCAGCACTGCATAATTCTCTTACTGTCATGCCATCCGTAAGATGCTTTTCTGTGACTGGT
GAGTACTCAACCAAGTCATTCTGAGAATAGTGTATGCGGCGACCGAGTTGCTCTTGCCCGGCGTCAATAC
GGGATAATACCGCGCCACATAGCAGAACTTTAAAAGTGCTCATCATTGGAAAACGTTCTTCGGGGCGAAA
ACTCTCAAGGATCTTACCGCTGTTGAGATCCAGTTCGATGTAACCCACTCGTGCACCCAACTGATCTTCA
GCATCTTTTACTTTCACCAGCGTTTCTGGGTGAGCAAAAACAGGAAGGCAAAATGCCGCAAAAAAGGGAA
TAAGGGCGACACGGAAATGTTGAATACTCATACTCTTCCTTTTTCAATATTATTGAAGCATTTATCAGGG
TTATTGTCTCATGAGCGGATACATATTTGAATGTATTTAGAAAAATAAACAAATAGGGGTTCCGCGCACA
TTTCCCCGAAAAGTGCCACCTGACGTC
